Addgene plasmid #142136: TFORF2736
Purpose: Lentiviral vector for overexpressing transcription factor ORFs with unique 24-bp barcodes. Barcodes facilitate identification of transcription factors in pooled screens.
Depositing lab: Feng Zhang. Depositing organization: Broad Institute. Publication: A transcription factor atlas of directed differentiation. Joung J, Ma S, Tay T, Geiger-Schuller KR, Kirchgatterer PC, Verdine VK, Guo B, Arias-Garcia MA, Allen WE, Singh A, Kuksenko O, Abudayyeh OO, Gootenberg JS, Fu Z, Macrae RK, Buenrostro JD, Regev A, Zhang F. Cell. 2023 Jan 5;186(1):209-229.e26. doi: 10.1016/j.cell.2022.11.026. PubMed 36608654.
Backbone
  Vector backbone: pLX_TRC317
  Backbone manufacturer: Broad Institute Genetic Perturbation Platform
  Backbone size w/o insert (bp): 8264
  Vector type: Mammalian Expression, Lentiviral
  Selectable markers: Puromycin
Growth in bacteria
  Bacterial resistance: Ampicillin, 100 μg/mL
  Growth temperature: 30°C
  Growth strain: NEB Stable
  Copy number: High Copy
Gene/Insert
  Gene/Insert name: PLK4
  Species: H. sapiens (human)
  Insert size (bp): 2891
  Entrez Gene: PLK4 (a.k.a. MCCRP2, SAK, STK18)
  Promoter: EF1a
  Cloning method: Unknown
  Sequencing primers: 5′ GGGTGGAGACTGAAGTTAGGCCAG; 3′ CACATAGCGTAAAAGGAGCAACATAG
Terms and licenses: Academic/Nonprofit Terms; Industry Terms: Not Available to Industry
Depositor comments: NM_001190801,ENST00000514379 . The transcription factor ORF portion of this plasmid was synthesized by Genewiz. Please test multiple small colonies in case of plasmid recombination. To make this collection available in a timely manner, a portion of this collection was not fully sequenced by Addgene. If an Addgene verified full plasmid sequence is not available, please contact us prior to placing an order to request the full sequence.
How to cite: TFORF2736 was a gift from Feng Zhang (Addgene plasmid # 142136 ; http://n2t.net/addgene:142136 ; RRID:Addgene_142136)
