[The description below was written by a language model from this plasmid's Addgene catalogue record and pLannotate feature annotations shown in this document.]
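Description:
TFORF2736 is a third-generation-style, self-inactivating lentiviral expression plasmid built on the pLX_TRC317 backbone and carrying the human PLK4 open reading frame. It belongs to a large barcoded collection of transcription factor ORFs. The plasmid is propagated in E. coli through a high-copy ColE1/pUC origin with ampicillin resistance (AmpR). An f1 origin and remnants of lac/lacZα cloning sequences also sit in the bacterial backbone. The depositor notes a risk of recombination, which is common for plasmids carrying repeated LTRs, and the record specifies a recombination-tolerant growth strain.

The viral genome is transcribed from an RSV promoter fused to a truncated HIV-1 5' LTR. This is followed by the Ψ packaging signal with a gag fragment, the Rev response element for Rev-dependent nuclear export, and a cPPT/CTS element. The genome ends in a ΔU3 3' LTR, which inactivates LTR promoter activity after integration, followed by an SV40 polyadenylation signal. Two cassettes lie within this unit. An SV40 early promoter drives puromycin N-acetyltransferase for selecting transduced mammalian cells, and the strong constitutive EF-1α promoter drives PLK4. A WPRE downstream of the ORF enhances transcript stability and expression. The unique 24-bp barcode is not annotated in the feature table, so its position cannot be read from the record. A short annotated U6 promoter fragment lies between the ORF and the WPRE.

PLK4 is annotated as a serine/threonine kinase central to centriole duplication, and its overexpression can induce centrosome amplification. The construct is intended for lentiviral overexpression in pooled screens, where the barcode identifies which ORF each cell received, as in directed differentiation studies.
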