Features (pLannotate 1.2.2; 31 found; start..end, strand, type, name):
      5..231     +  promoter       RSV promoter: Rous sarcoma virus enhancer/promoter
    232..412     +  LTR            5' LTR (truncated): truncated 5' long terminal repeat (LTR) from HIV-1
    459..584     +  misc_feature   HIV-1 Ψ: packaging signal of human immunodeficiency virus type 1
    568..931     +  CDS            HIV-1 gag (fragment): gag protein from human immunodeficiency virus 1; gag
   1077..1310    +  misc_feature   RRE: The Rev response element (RRE) of HIV-1 allows for Rev-dependent mRNA export from the nucleus to the cytoplasm.
   1687..1713    +  CDS            Rev (fragment): human immunodeficiency virus 1 (HIV-1) Rev protein; rev; enhances nuclear export of unspliced and incompletely spliced viral mRNAs
   1720..1743    +  promoter       SV40 promoter (fragment): SV40 early promoter
   1744..1815    +  promoter       SV40 promoter (fragment): SV40 enhancer and early promoter
   1839..1974    +  rep_origin     SV40 ori: SV40 origin of replication
   2020..2616    +  CDS            PuroR (fragment): puromycin N-acetyltransferase; pac from Streptomyces; confers resistance to puromycin
   2665..2782    +  misc_feature   cPPT/CTS: central polypurine tract and central termination sequence of HIV-1
   2847..2913    +  CDS            small t antigen (fragment): SV40 (simian virus 40) small t antigen
   2920..4098    +  promoter       EF-1α promoter: strong constitutive promoter for human elongation factor EF-1α
   4115..6901    +  CDS            PLK4: PLK4_HUMAN - Also known as SAK, STK18. Experimental evidence at protein level: Swiss-Prot protein existence level 1. Serine/threonine-protein kinase that plays a central role in centriole duplication. Able to trigger procentriole formation on the surface of the parental centriole cylinder, leading to the recruitment of centriole biogenesis proteins such as SASS6, CENPJ/CPAP, CCP110, CEP135 and gamma-tubulin. When overexpressed, it is able to induce centrosome amplification through the simultaneous generation of multiple procentrioles adjoining each parental centriole during S phase. Phosphoryl
   6917..6970    +  promoter       U6 promoter (fragment): RNA polymerase III promoter for human U6 snRNA
   7012..7600    +  misc_feature   WPRE: woodchuck hepatitis virus posttranscriptional regulatory element
   7651..7670    +  misc_feature   cPPT/CTS (fragment): central polypurine tract and central termination sequence of HIV-1
   7672..7905    +  LTR            3' LTR (ΔU3): self-inactivating 3' long terminal repeat (LTR) from HIV-1
   7983..8104    +  polyA_signal   SV40 poly(A) signal: SV40 polyadenylation signal
   8144..8279    +  rep_origin     SV40 ori: SV40 origin of replication
   8300..8318    -  promoter       T7 promoter: promoter for bacteriophage T7 RNA polymerase
   8326..8481    +  CDS            lacZα (fragment): LacZα fragment of β-galactosidase; lacZ fragment
   8486..8914    +  rep_origin     f1 ori (sequence partly withheld): f1 bacteriophage origin of replication; arrow indicates direction of (+) strand synthesis
   8967..9071    +  promoter       AmpR promoter: bla
   9072..9932    +  CDS            AmpR: β-lactamase; bla; confers resistance to ampicillin, carbenicillin, and related antibiotics
  10103..10691   +  rep_origin     ori: high-copy-number ColE1/pMB1/pBR322/pUC origin of replication
  10874..10966   +  CDS            lacI (fragment): lac repressor; lacI; The lac repressor binds to the lac operator to inhibit transcription in E. coli. This inhibition can be relieved by adding lactose or isopropyl-β-D-thiogalactopyranoside (IPTG).
  10979..11000   +  protein_bind   CAP binding site: CAP binding activates transcription in the presence of cAMP. E. coli catabolite activator protein
  11015..11045   +  promoter       lac promoter: promoter for the E. coli lac operon
  11049..11071   +  protein_bind   lac operator (fragment): The lac repressor binds to the lac operator to inhibit transcription in E. coli. This inhibition can be relieved by adding lactose or isopropyl-β-D-thiogalactopyranoside (IPTG). lac repressor encoded by lacI
  11114..11132   +  promoter       T3 promoter: promoter for bacteriophage T3 RNA polymerase
>Addgene plasmid #142136 | TFORF2736 | addgene full sequence | sequence record 454949 | Addgene NGS Result
TTAATGTAGTCTTATGCAATACTCTTGTAGTCTTGCAACATGGTAACGATGAGTTAGCAACATGCCTTAC
AAGGAGAGAAAAAGCACCGTGCATGCCGATTGGTGGAAGTAAGGTGGTACGATCGTGCCTTATTAGGAAG
GCAACAGACGGGTCTGACATGGATTGGACGAACCACTGAATTGCCGCATTGCAGAGATATTGTATTTAAG
TGCCTAGCTCGATACATAAACGGGTCTCTCTGGTTAGACCAGATCTGAGCCTGGGAGCTCTCTGGCTAAC
TAGGGAACCCACTGCTTAAGCCTCAATAAAGCTTGCCTTGAGTGCTTCAAGTAGTGTGTGCCCGTCTGTT
GTGTGACTCTGGTAACTAGAGATCCCTCAGACCCTTTTAGTCAGTGTGGAAAATCTCTAGCAGTGGCGCC
CGAACAGGGACTTGAAAGCGAAAGGGAAACCAGAGGAGCTCTCTCGACGCAGGACTCGGCTTGCTGAAGC
GCGCACGGCAAGAGGCGAGGGGCGGCGACTGGTGAGTACGCCAAAAATTTTGACTAGCGGAGGCTAGAAG
GAGAGAGATGGGTGCGAGAGCGTCAGTATTAAGCGGGGGAGAATTAGATCGCGATGGGAAAAAATTCGGT
TAAGGCCAGGGGGAAAGAAAAAATATAAATTAAAACATATAGTATGGGCAAGCAGGGAGCTAGAACGATT
CGCAGTTAATCCTGGCCTGTTAGAAACATCAGAAGGCTGTAGACAAATACTGGGACAGCTACAACCATCC
CTTCAGACAGGATCAGAAGAACTTAGATCATTATATAATACAGTAGCAACCCTCTATTGTGTGCATCAAA
GGATAGAGATAAAAGACACCAAGGAAGCTTTAGACAAGATAGAGGAAGAGCAAAACAAAAGTAAGACCAC
CGCACAGCAAGCGGCCGCTGATCTTCAGACCTGGAGGAGGAGATATGAGGGACAATTGGAGAAGTGAATT
ATATAAATATAAAGTAGTAAAAATTGAACCATTAGGAGTAGCACCCACCAAGGCAAAGAGAAGAGTGGTG
CAGAGAGAAAAAAGAGCAGTGGGAATAGGAGCTTTGTTCCTTGGGTTCTTGGGAGCAGCAGGAAGCACTA
TGGGCGCAGCGTCAATGACGCTGACGGTACAGGCCAGACAATTATTGTCTGGTATAGTGCAGCAGCAGAA
CAATTTGCTGAGGGCTATTGAGGCGCAACAGCATCTGTTGCAACTCACAGTCTGGGGCATCAAGCAGCTC
CAGGCAAGAATCCTGGCTGTGGAAAGATACCTAAAGGATCAACAGCTCCTGGGGATTTGGGGTTGCTCTG
GAAAACTCATTTGCACCACTGCTGTGCCTTGGAATGCTAGTTGGAGTAATAAATCTCTGGAACAGATTTG
GAATCACACGACCTGGATGGAGTGGGACAGAGAAATTAACAATTACACAAGCTTAATACACTCCTTAATT
GAAGAATCGCAAAACCAGCAAGAAAAGAATGAACAAGAATTATTGGAATTAGATAAATGGGCAAGTTTGT
GGAATTGGTTTAACATAACAAATTGGCTGTGGTATATAAAATTATTCATAATGATAGTAGGAGGCTTGGT
AGGTTTAAGAATAGTTTTTGCTGTACTTTCTATAGTGAATAGAGTTAGGCAGGGATATTCACCATTATCG
TTTCAGACCCACCTCCCAACCCCGAGGGGACCCATGCATTGCATCTCAATTAGTCAGCAACCAGGTGTGG
AAAGTCCCCAGGCTCCCCAGCAGGCAGAAGTATGCAAAGCATGCGTCTCAATTAGTCAGCAACCATAGTC
CCGCCCCTAACTCCGCCCATCCCGCCCCTAACTCCGCCCAGTTCCGCCCATTCTCCGCCCCATGGCTGAC
TAATTTTTTTTATTTATGCAGAGGCCGAGGCCGCCTCGGCCTCTGAGCTATTCCAGAAGTAGTGAGGAGG
CTTTTTTGGAGGCCTAGGCTTTTGCAAAAAGCTTTCTAGAGGTACCACCGGAGCTTACCATGACCGAGTA
CAAGCCCACGGTGCGCCTCGCCACCCGCGACGACGTCCCCAGGGCCGTACGCACCCTCGCCGCCGCGTTC
GCCGACTACCCCGCCACGCGCCACACCGTCGATCCGGACCGCCACATCGAGCGGGTCACCGAGCTGCAAG
AACTCTTCCTCACGCGCGTCGGGCTCGACATCGGCAAGGTGTGGGTCGCGGACGACGGCGCCGCCGTGGC
GGTCTGGACCACGCCGGAGAGCGTCGAAGCGGGGGCGGTGTTCGCCGAGATCGGCCCGCGCATGGCCGAG
TTGAGCGGTTCCCGGCTGGCCGCGCAGCAACAGATGGAAGGCCTCCTGGCGCCGCACCGGCCCAAGGAGC
CCGCGTGGTTCCTGGCCACCGTCGGCGTCTCGCCCGACCACCAGGGCAAGGGTCTGGGCAGCGCCGTCGT
GCTCCCCGGAGTGGAGGCGGCCGAGCGCGCCGGGGTGCCCGCCTTCCTGGAGACCTCCGCGCCCCGCAAC
CTCCCCTTCTACGAGCGGCTCGGCTTCACCGTCACCGCCGACGTCGAGGTGCCCGAAGGACCGCGCACCT
GGTGCATGACCCGCAAGCCCGGTGCCAGTTAACGAATTCTAGATCTTGAGACAAATGGCAGTATTCATCC
ACAATTTTAAAAGAAAAGGGGGGATTGGGGGGTACAGTGCAGGGGAAAGAATAGTAGACATAATAGCAAC
AGACATACAAACTAAAGAATTACAAAAACAAATTACAAAAATTCAAAATTTTCGGGTTTATTACAGGGAC
AGCAGAGATCCACTTTGGCGCCGGCTCGAGGCCTGCAGGTGCAAAGATGGATAAAGTTTTAAACAGAGAG
GAATCTTTGCAGCTAATGGACCTTCTAGGTCTTGAAAGGAGTGGGAATTGGCTCCGGTGCCCGTCAGTGG
GCAGAGCGCACATCGCCCACAGTCCCCGAGAAGTTGGGGGGAGGGGTCGGCAATTGAACCGGTGCCTAGA
GAAGGTGGCGCGGGGTAAACTGGGAAAGTGATGTCGTGTACTGGCTCCGCCTTTTTCCCGAGGGTGGGGG
AGAACCGTATATAAGTGCAGTAGTCGCCGTGAACGTTCTTTTTCGCAACGGGTTTGCCGCCAGAACACAG
GTAAGTGCCGTGTGTGGTTCCCGCGGGCCTGGCCTCTTTACGGGTTATGGCCCTTGCGTGCCTTGAATTA
CTTCCACCTGGCTGCAGTACGTGATTCTTGATCCCGAGCTTCGGGTTGGAAGTGGGTGGGAGAGTTCGAG
GCCTTGCGCTTAAGGAGCCCCTTCGCCTCGTGCTTGAGTTGAGGCCTGGCCTGGGCGCTGGGGCCGCCGC
GTGCGAATCTGGTGGCACCTTCGCGCCTGTCTCGCTGCTTTCGATAAGTCTCTAGCCATTTAAAATTTTT
GATGACCTGCTGCGACGCTTTTTTTCTGGCAAGATAGTCTTGTAAATGCGGGCCAAGATCTGCACACTGG
TATTTCGGTTTTTGGGGCCGCGGGCGGCGACGGGGCCCGTGCGTCCCAGCGCACATGTTCGGCGAGGCGG
GGCCTGCGAGCGCGGCCACCGAGAATCGGACGGGGGTAGTCTCAAGCTGGCCGGCCTGCTCTGGTGCCTG
GCCTCGCGCCGCCGTGTATCGCCCCGCCCTGGGCGGCAAGGCTGGCCCGGTCGGCACCAGTTGCGTGAGC
GGAAAGATGGCCGCTTCCCGGCCCTGCTGCAGGGAGCTCAAAATGGAGGACGCGGCGCTCGGGAGAGCGG
GCGGGTGAGTCACCCACACAAAGGAAAAGGGCCTTTCCGTCCTCAGCCGTCGCTTCATGTGACTCCACGG
AGTACCGGGCGCCGTCCAGGCACCTCGATTAGTTCTCGAGCTTTTGGAGTACGTCGTCTTTAGGTTGGGG
GGAGGGGTTTTATGCGATGGAGTTTCCCCACACTGAGTGGGTGGAGACTGAAGTTAGGCCAGCTTGGCAC
TTGATGTAATTCTCCTTGGAATTTGCCCTTTTTGAGTTTGGATCTTGGTTCATTCTCAAGCCTCAGACAG
TGGTTCAAAGTTTTTTTCTTCCATTTCAGGTGTCGTGAGGCTAGCACCGCCACCATGATAGATAAGAAAG
CCATGTACAAAGCAGGAATGGTACAGAGAGTCCAAAATGAGGTGAAAATACATTGCCAATTGAAACATCC
TTCTATCTTGGAGCTTTATAACTATTTTGAAGATAGCAATTATGTGTATCTGGTATTAGAAATGTGCCAT
AATGGAGAAATGAACAGGTATCTAAAGAATAGAGTGAAACCCTTCTCAGAAAATGAAGCTCGACACTTCA
TGCACCAGATCATCACAGGGATGTTGTATCTTCATTCTCATGGTATACTACACCGGGACCTCACACTTTC
TAACCTCCTACTGACTCGTAATATGAACATCAAGATTGCTGATTTTGGGCTGGCAACTCAACTGAAAATG
CCACATGAAAAGCACTATACATTATGTGGAACTCCTAACTACATTTCACCAGAAATTGCCACTCGAAGTG
CACATGGCCTTGAATCTGATGTTTGGTCCCTGGGCTGTATGTTTTATACATTACTTATCGGGAGACCACC
CTTCGACACTGACACAGTCAAGAACACATTAAATAAAGTAGTATTGGCAGATTATGAAATGCCATCTTTT
TTGTCAATAGAGGCCAAGGACCTTATTCACCAGTTACTTCGTAGAAATCCAGCAGATCGTTTAAGTCTGT
CTTCAGTATTGGACCATCCTTTTATGTCCCGAAATTCTTCAACAAAAAGTAAAGATTTAGGAACTGTGGA
AGACTCAATTGATAGTGGGCATGCCACAATTTCTACTGCAATTACAGCTTCTTCCAGTACCAGTATAAGT
GGTAGTTTATTTGACAAAAGAAGACTTTTGATTGGTCAGCCACTCCCAAATAAAATGACTGTATTTCCAA
AGAATAAAAGTTCAACTGATTTTTCTTCTTCAGGAGATGGAAACAGTTTTTATACTCAGTGGGGAAATCA
AGAAACCAGTAATAGTGGAAGGGGAAGAGTAATTCAAGATGCAGAAGAAAGGCCACATTCTCGATACCTT
CGTAGAGCTTATTCCTCTGATAGATCTGGCACTTCTAATAGTCAGTCTCAAGCAAAAACATATACAATGG
AACGATGTCACTCAGCAGAAATGCTTTCAGTGTCCAAAAGATCAGGAGGAGGTGAAAATGAAGAGAGGTA
CTCACCCACAGACAACAATGCCAACATTTTTAACTTCTTTAAAGAAAAGACATCCAGTAGTTCTGGATCT
TTTGAAAGACCTGATAACAATCAAGCACTCTCCAATCATCTTTGTCCAGGAAAAACTCCTTTTCCATTTG
CAGACCCGACACCTCAGACTGAAACCGTACAACAGTGGTTTGGGAATCTGCAAATAAATGCTCATTTAAG
AAAAACTACTGAATATGACAGCATCAGCCCAAACCGGGACTTCCAGGGCCATCCAGATTTGCAGAAGGAC
ACATCAAAAAATGCCTGGACTGATACAAAAGTCAAAAAGAACTCTGATGCTTCTGATAATGCACATTCTG
TAAAACAGCAAAATACCATGAAATATATGACTGCACTTCACAGTAAACCTGAGATAATCCAACAAGAATG
TGTTTTTGGCTCAGATCCTCTTTCTGAACAGAGCAAGACTAGGGGTATGGAGCCACCATGGGGTTATCAG
AATCGTACATTAAGAAGCATTACATCTCCGTTGGTTGCTCACAGGTTAAAACCAATCAGACAGAAAACCA
AAAAGGCTGTGGTGAGCATACTTGATTCAGAGGAGGTGTGTGTGGAGCTTGTAAAGGAGTATGCATCTCA
AGAATATGTGAAAGAAGTTCTTCAGATATCTAGTGATGGAAATACGATCACTATTTATTATCCAAATGGT
GGTAGAGGTTTTCCTCTTGCTGATAGACCACCCTCACCTACTGACAACATCAGTAGGTACAGCTTTGACA
ATTTACCAGAAAAATACTGGCGAAAATATCAATATGCTTCCAGGTTTGTACAGCTTGTAAGATCTAAATC
TCCCAAAATCACTTATTTTACAAGATATGCTAAATGCATTTTGATGGAGAATTCTCCTGGTGCTGATTTT
GAGGTTTGGTTTTATGATGGGGTAAAAATACACAAAACAGAAGATTTCATTCAGGTGATTGAAAAGACAG
GGAAGTCTTACACTTTAAAAAGTGAAAGTGAAGTTAATAGCTTGAAAGAGGAGATAAAAATGTATATGGA
CCATGCTAATGAGGGTCATCGTATTTGTTTAGCACTGGAATCCATAATTTCAGAAGAGGAAAGGAAAACT
AGGAGTGCTCCCTTTTTCCCAATAATCATAGGAAGAAAACCTGGTAGTACTAGTTCACCTAAGGCCTTAT
CACCTCCTCCTTCTGTGGATTCAAATTACCCAACGAGAGAGAGAGCATCTTTCAACAGAATGGTCATGCA
TAGTGCTGCTTCTCCAACACAGGCACCAATCCTTAATCCCTCTATGGTTACAAATGAAGGACTTGGTCTT
ACAACTACAGCTTCTGGAACAGACATCTCTTCTAATAGTCTAAAAGATTGTCTTCCTAAATCAGCACAAC
TTTTGAAATCTGTTTTTGTGAAAAATGTTGGTTGGGCTACACAGTTAACTAGTGGAGCTGTGTGGGTTCA
GTTTAATGATGGGTCCCAGTTGGTTGTGCAGGCAGGAGTGTCTTCTATCAGTTATACCTCACCAAATGGT
CAAACAACTAGGTATGGAGAAAATGAAAAATTACCAGACTACATCAAACAGAAATTACAGTGTCTGTCTT
CCATCCTTTTGATGTTTTCTAATCCGACTCCTAATTTTCATTAGTAATGAACTAGTCCGTAACTTGAAAG
TATTTCGATTTCTTGGCTTTATATATCTTGTGGAAAGGACGAAACTTAGAAGCTGGATTCCTTCGTACGC
GTTAAGTCGACAATCAACCTCTGGATTACAAAATTTGTGAAAGATTGACTGGTATTCTTAACTATGTTGC
TCCTTTTACGCTATGTGGATACGCTGCTTTAATGCCTTTGTATCATGCTATTGCTTCCCGTATGGCTTTC
ATTTTCTCCTCCTTGTATAAATCCTGGTTGCTGTCTCTTTATGAGGAGTTGTGGCCCGTTGTCAGGCAAC
GTGGCGTGGTGTGCACTGTGTTTGCTGACGCAACCCCCACTGGTTGGGGCATTGCCACCACCTGTCAGCT
CCTTTCCGGGACTTTCGCTTTCCCCCTCCCTATTGCCACGGCGGAACTCATCGCCGCCTGCCTTGCCCGC
TGCTGGACAGGGGCTCGGCTGTTGGGCACTGACAATTCCGTGGTGTTGTCGGGGAAATCATCGTCCTTTC
CTTGGCTGCTCGCCTGTGTTGCCACCTGGATTCTGCGCGGGACGTCCTTCTGCTACGTCCCTTCGGCCCT
CAATCCAGCGGACCTTCCTTCCCGCGGCCTGCTGCCGGCTCTGCGGCCTCTTCCGCGTCTTCGCCTTCGC
CCTCAGACGAGTCGGATCTCCCTTTGGGCCGCCTCCCCGCGTCGACTTTAAGACCAATGACTTACAAGGC
AGCTGTAGATCTTAGCCACTTTTTAAAAGAAAAGGGGGGACTGGAAGGGCTAATTCACTCCCAACGAAGA
CAAGATCTGCTTTTTGCTTGTACTGGGTCTCTCTGGTTAGACCAGATCTGAGCCTGGGAGCTCTCTGGCT
AACTAGGGAACCCACTGCTTAAGCCTCAATAAAGCTTGCCTTGAGTGCTTCAAGTAGTGTGTGCCCGTCT
GTTGTGTGACTCTGGTAACTAGAGATCCCTCAGACCCTTTTAGTCAGTGTGGAAAATCTCTAGCAGTACG
TATAGTAGTTCATGTCATCTTATTATTCAGTATTTATAACTTGCAAAGAAATGAATATCAGAGAGTGAGA
GGAACTTGTTTATTGCAGCTTATAATGGTTACAAATAAAGCAATAGCATCACAAATTTCACAAATAAAGC
ATTTTTTTCACTGCATTCTAGTTGTGGTTTGTCCAAACTCATCAATGTATCTTATCATGTCTGGCTCTAG
CTATCCCGCCCCTAACTCCGCCCATCCCGCCCCTAACTCCGCCCAGTTCCGCCCATTCTCCGCCCCATGG
CTGACTAATTTTTTTTATTTATGCAGAGGCCGAGGCCGCCTCGGCCTCTGAGCTATTCCAGAAGTAGTGA
GGAGGCTTTTTTGGAGGCCTAGGGACGTACCCAATTCGCCCTATAGTGAGTCGTATTACGCGCGCTCACT
GGCCGTCGTTTTACAACGTCGTGACTGGGAAAACCCTGGCGTTACCCAACTTAATCGCCTTGCAGCACAT
CCCCCTTTCGCCAGCTGGCGTAATAGCGAAGAGGCCCGCACCGATCGCCCTTCCCAACAGTTGCGCAGCC
TGAATGGCGAATGGG
[124 nt withheld, positions 8486-8609]
C
[91 nt withheld, positions 8611-8701]
A
[49 nt withheld, positions 8703-8751]
CCTTTGACGTTGGAGTCCACGTTCTTT
[37 nt withheld, positions 8779-8815]
ACCCTATCTCGGTCTATTCTTTTGATTTATAAGGGATTTTGCCGATTTCGGCCTATTGGTTAAAAAATGA
GCTGATTTAACAAAAATTTAACGCGAATTTTAACAAAATATTAACGCTTACAATTTAGGTGGCACTTTTC
GGGGAAATGTGCGCGGAACCCCTATTTGTTTATTTTTCTAAATACATTCAAATATGTATCCGCTCATGAG
ACAATAACCCTGATAAATGCTTCAATAATATTGAAAAAGGAAGAGTATGAGTATTCAACATTTCCGTGTC
GCCCTTATTCCCTTTTTTGCGGCATTTTGCCTTCCTGTTTTTGCTCACCCAGAAACGCTGGTGAAAGTAA
AAGATGCTGAAGATCAGTTGGGTGCACGAGTGGGTTACATCGAACTGGATCTCAACAGCGGTAAGATCCT
TGAGAGTTTTCGCCCCGAAGAACGTTTTCCAATGATGAGCACTTTTAAAGTTCTGCTATGTGGCGCGGTA
TTATCCCGTATTGACGCCGGGCAAGAGCAACTCGGTCGCCGCATACACTATTCTCAGAATGACTTGGTTG
AGTACTCACCAGTCACAGAAAAGCATCTTACGGATGGCATGACAGTAAGAGAATTATGCAGTGCTGCCAT
AACCATGAGTGATAACACTGCGGCCAACTTACTTCTGACAACGATCGGAGGACCGAAGGAGCTAACCGCT
TTTTTGCACAACATGGGGGATCATGTAACTCGCCTTGATCGTTGGGAACCGGAGCTGAATGAAGCCATAC
CAAACGACGAGCGTGACACCACGATGCCTGTAGCAATGGCAACAACGTTGCGCAAACTATTAACTGGCGA
ACTACTTACTCTAGCTTCCCGGCAACAATTAATAGACTGGATGGAGGCGGATAAAGTTGCAGGACCACTT
CTGCGCTCGGCCCTTCCGGCTGGCTGGTTTATTGCTGATAAATCTGGAGCCGGTGAGCGTGGGTCTCGCG
GTATCATTGCAGCACTGGGGCCAGATGGTAAGCCCTCCCGTATCGTAGTTATCTACACGACGGGGAGTCA
GGCAACTATGGATGAACGAAATAGACAGATCGCTGAGATAGGTGCCTCACTGATTAAGCATTGGTAACTG
TCAGACCAAGTTTACTCATATATACTTTAGATTGATTTAAAACTTCATTTTTAATTTAAAAGGATCTAGG
TGAAGATCCTTTTTGATAATCTCATGACCAAAATCCCTTAACGTGAGTTTTCGTTCCACTGAGCGTCAGA
CCCCGTAGAAAAGATCAAAGGATCTTCTTGAGATCCTTTTTTTCTGCGCGTAATCTGCTGCTTGCAAACA
AAAAAACCACCGCTACCAGCGGTGGTTTGTTTGCCGGATCAAGAGCTACCAACTCTTTTTCCGAAGGTAA
CTGGCTTCAGCAGAGCGCAGATACCAAATACTGTTCTTCTAGTGTAGCCGTAGTTAGGCCACCACTTCAA
GAACTCTGTAGCACCGCCTACATACCTCGCTCTGCTAATCCTGTTACCAGTGGCTGCTGCCAGTGGCGAT
AAGTCGTGTCTTACCGGGTTGGACTCAAGACGATAGTTACCGGATAAGGCGCAGCGGTCGGGCTGAACGG
GGGGTTCGTGCACACAGCCCAGCTTGGAGCGAACGACCTACACCGAACTGAGATACCTACAGCGTGAGCT
ATGAGAAAGCGCCACGCTTCCCGAAGGGAGAAAGGCGGACAGGTATCCGGTAAGCGGCAGGGTCGGAACA
GGAGAGCGCACGAGGGAGCTTCCAGGGGGAAACGCCTGGTATCTTTATAGTCCTGTCGGGTTTCGCCACC
TCTGACTTGAGCGTCGATTTTTGTGATGCTCGTCAGGGGGGCGGAGCCTATGGAAAAACGCCAGCAACGC
GGCCTTTTTACGGTTCCTGGCCTTTTGCTGGCCTTTTGCTCACATGTTCTTTCCTGCGTTATCCCCTGAT
TCTGTGGATAACCGTATTACCGCCTTTGAGTGAGCTGATACCGCTCGCCGCAGCCGAACGACCGAGCGCA
GCGAGTCAGTGAGCGAGGAAGCGGAAGAGCGCCCAATACGCAAACCGCCTCTCCCCGCGCGTTGGCCGAT
TCATTAATGCAGCTGGCACGACAGGTTTCCCGACTGGAAAGCGGGCAGTGAGCGCAACGCAATTAATGTG
AGTTAGCTCACTCATTAGGCACCCCAGGCTTTACACTTTATGCTTCCGGCTCGTATGTTGTGTGGAATTG
TGAGCGGATAACAATTTCACACAGGAAACAGCTATGACCATGATTACGCCAAGCGCGCAATTAACCCTCA
CTAAAGGGAACAAAAGCTGGAGCTGCAAGC
