>Addgene plasmid #142136 | TFORF2736 | depositor partial sequence | sequence record 278545 | Insert
ACCGCCACCATGATAGATAAGAAAGCCATGTACAAAGCAGGAATGGTACAGAGAGTCCAAAATGAGGTGA
AAATACATTGCCAATTGAAACATCCTTCTATCTTGGAGCTTTATAACTATTTTGAAGATAGCAATTATGT
GTATCTGGTATTAGAAATGTGCCATAATGGAGAAATGAACAGGTATCTAAAGAATAGAGTGAAACCCTTC
TCAGAAAATGAAGCTCGACACTTCATGCACCAGATCATCACAGGGATGTTGTATCTTCATTCTCATGGTA
TACTACACCGGGACCTCACACTTTCTAACCTCCTACTGACTCGTAATATGAACATCAAGATTGCTGATTT
TGGGCTGGCAACTCAACTGAAAATGCCACATGAAAAGCACTATACATTATGTGGAACTCCTAACTACATT
TCACCAGAAATTGCCACTCGAAGTGCACATGGCCTTGAATCTGATGTTTGGTCCCTGGGCTGTATGTTTT
ATACATTACTTATCGGGAGACCACCCTTCGACACTGACACAGTCAAGAACACATTAAATAAAGTAGTATT
GGCAGATTATGAAATGCCATCTTTTTTGTCAATAGAGGCCAAGGACCTTATTCACCAGTTACTTCGTAGA
AATCCAGCAGATCGTTTAAGTCTGTCTTCAGTATTGGACCATCCTTTTATGTCCCGAAATTCTTCAACAA
AAAGTAAAGATTTAGGAACTGTGGAAGACTCAATTGATAGTGGGCATGCCACAATTTCTACTGCAATTAC
AGCTTCTTCCAGTACCAGTATAAGTGGTAGTTTATTTGACAAAAGAAGACTTTTGATTGGTCAGCCACTC
CCAAATAAAATGACTGTATTTCCAAAGAATAAAAGTTCAACTGATTTTTCTTCTTCAGGAGATGGAAACA
GTTTTTATACTCAGTGGGGAAATCAAGAAACCAGTAATAGTGGAAGGGGAAGAGTAATTCAAGATGCAGA
AGAAAGGCCACATTCTCGATACCTTCGTAGAGCTTATTCCTCTGATAGATCTGGCACTTCTAATAGTCAG
TCTCAAGCAAAAACATATACAATGGAACGATGTCACTCAGCAGAAATGCTTTCAGTGTCCAAAAGATCAG
GAGGAGGTGAAAATGAAGAGAGGTACTCACCCACAGACAACAATGCCAACATTTTTAACTTCTTTAAAGA
AAAGACATCCAGTAGTTCTGGATCTTTTGAAAGACCTGATAACAATCAAGCACTCTCCAATCATCTTTGT
CCAGGAAAAACTCCTTTTCCATTTGCAGACCCGACACCTCAGACTGAAACCGTACAACAGTGGTTTGGGA
ATCTGCAAATAAATGCTCATTTAAGAAAAACTACTGAATATGACAGCATCAGCCCAAACCGGGACTTCCA
GGGCCATCCAGATTTGCAGAAGGACACATCAAAAAATGCCTGGACTGATACAAAAGTCAAAAAGAACTCT
GATGCTTCTGATAATGCACATTCTGTAAAACAGCAAAATACCATGAAATATATGACTGCACTTCACAGTA
AACCTGAGATAATCCAACAAGAATGTGTTTTTGGCTCAGATCCTCTTTCTGAACAGAGCAAGACTAGGGG
TATGGAGCCACCATGGGGTTATCAGAATCGTACATTAAGAAGCATTACATCTCCGTTGGTTGCTCACAGG
TTAAAACCAATCAGACAGAAAACCAAAAAGGCTGTGGTGAGCATACTTGATTCAGAGGAGGTGTGTGTGG
AGCTTGTAAAGGAGTATGCATCTCAAGAATATGTGAAAGAAGTTCTTCAGATATCTAGTGATGGAAATAC
GATCACTATTTATTATCCAAATGGTGGTAGAGGTTTTCCTCTTGCTGATAGACCACCCTCACCTACTGAC
AACATCAGTAGGTACAGCTTTGACAATTTACCAGAAAAATACTGGCGAAAATATCAATATGCTTCCAGGT
TTGTACAGCTTGTAAGATCTAAATCTCCCAAAATCACTTATTTTACAAGATATGCTAAATGCATTTTGAT
GGAGAATTCTCCTGGTGCTGATTTTGAGGTTTGGTTTTATGATGGGGTAAAAATACACAAAACAGAAGAT
TTCATTCAGGTGATTGAAAAGACAGGGAAGTCTTACACTTTAAAAAGTGAAAGTGAAGTTAATAGCTTGA
AAGAGGAGATAAAAATGTATATGGACCATGCTAATGAGGGTCATCGTATTTGTTTAGCACTGGAATCCAT
AATTTCAGAAGAGGAAAGGAAAACTAGGAGTGCTCCCTTTTTCCCAATAATCATAGGAAGAAAACCTGGT
AGTACTAGTTCACCTAAGGCCTTATCACCTCCTCCTTCTGTGGATTCAAATTACCCAACGAGAGAGAGAG
CATCTTTCAACAGAATGGTCATGCATAGTGCTGCTTCTCCAACACAGGCACCAATCCTTAATCCCTCTAT
GGTTACAAATGAAGGACTTGGTCTTACAACTACAGCTTCTGGAACAGACATCTCTTCTAATAGTCTAAAA
GATTGTCTTCCTAAATCAGCACAACTTTTGAAATCTGTTTTTGTGAAAAATGTTGGTTGGGCTACACAGT
TAACTAGTGGAGCTGTGTGGGTTCAGTTTAATGATGGGTCCCAGTTGGTTGTGCAGGCAGGAGTGTCTTC
TATCAGTTATACCTCACCAAATGGTCAAACAACTAGGTATGGAGAAAATGAAAAATTACCAGACTACATC
AAACAGAAATTACAGTGTCTGTCTTCCATCCTTTTGATGTTTTCTAATCCGACTCCTAATTTTCATTAGT
AATGAACTAGTCCGTAACTTGAAAGTATTTCGATTTCTTGGCTTTATATATCTTGTGGAAAGGACGAAAC
TTAGAAGCTGGATTCCTTCGT
