>Addgene plasmid #142136 | TFORF2736 | depositor partial sequence | sequence record 278546 | Barcode
AACTTAGAAGCTGGATTCCTTCGT
